>Addgene plasmid #200913 | pEG302-JMJ14-ZF | addgene full sequence | sequence record 401426 | Addgene NGS Result
TTGAGATCCTTTTTTTCTGCGCGTAATCTGCTGCTTGCAAACAAAAAAACCACCGCTACCAGCGGTGGTT
TGTTTGCCGGATCAAGAGCTACCAACTCTTTTTCCGAAGGTAACTGGCTTCAGCAGAGCGCAGATACCAA
ATACTGTCCTTCTAGTGTAGCCGTAGTTAGGCCACCACTTCAAGAACTCTGTAGCACCGCCTACATACCT
CGCTCTGCTAATCCTGTTACCAGTGGCTGCTGCCAGTGGCGATAAGTCGTGTCTTACCGGGTTGGACTCA
AGACGATAGTTACCGGATAAGGCGCAGCGGTCGGGCTGAACGGGGGGTTCGTGCACACAGCCCAGCTTGG
AGCGAACGACCTACACCGAACTGAGATACCTACAGCGTGAGCTATGAGAAAGCGCCACGCTTCCCGAAGG
GAGAAAGGCGGACAGGTATCCGGTAAGCGGCAGGGTCGGAACAGGAGAGCGCACGAGGGAGCTTCCAGGG
GGAAACGCCTGGTATCTTTATAGTCCTGTCGGGTTTCGCCACCTCTGACTTGAGCGTCGATTTTTGTGAT
GCTCGTCAGGGGGGCGGAGCCTATGGAAAAACGCCAGCAACGCGGCCTTTTTACGGTTCCTGGCCTTTTG
CTGGCCTTTTGCTCACATGTTCTTTCCTGCGTTATCCCCTGATTCTGTGGATAACCGTATTACCGCCTTT
GAGTGAGCTGATACCGCTCGCCGCAGCCGAACGACCGAGCGCAGCGAGTCAGTGAGCGAGGAAGCGGAAG
AGCGCCTGATGCGGTATTTTCTCCTTACGCATCTGTGCGGTATTTCACACCGCATATGGTGCACTCTCAG
TACAATCTGCTCTGATGCCGCATAGTTAAGCCAGTATACACTCCGCTATCGCTACGTGACTGGGTCATGG
CTGCGCCCCGACACCCGCCAACACCCGCTGACGCGCCCTGACGGGCTTGTCTGCTCCCGGCATCCGCTTA
CAGACAAGCTGTGACCGTCTCCGGGAGCTGCATGTGTCAGAGGTTTTCACCGTCATCACCGAAACGCGCG
AGGCAGGGTGCCTTGATGTGGGCGCCGGCGGTCGAGTGGCGACGGCGCGGCTTGTCCGCGCCCTGGTAGA
TTGCCTGGCCGTAGGCCAGCCATTTTTGAGCGGCCAGCGGCCGCGATAGGCCGACGCGAAGCGGCGGGGC
GTAGGGAGCGCAGCGACCGAAGGGTAGGCGCTTTTTGCAGCTCTTCGGCTGTGCGCTGGCCAGACAGTTA
TGCACAGGCCAGGCGGGTTTTAAGAGTTTTAATAAGTTTTAAAGAGTTTTAGGCGGAAAAATCGCCTTTT
TTCTCTTTTATATCAGTCACTTACATGTGTGACCGGTTCCCAATGTACGGCTTTGGGTTCCCAATGTACG
GGTTCCGGTTCCCAATGTACGGCTTTGGGTTCCCAATGTACGTGCTATCCACAGGAAAGAGACCTTTTCG
ACCTTTTTCCCCTGCTAGGGCAATTTGCCCTAGCATCTGCTCCGTACATTAGGAACCGGCGGATGCTTCG
CCCTCGATCAGGTTGCGGTAGCGCATGACTAGGATCGGGCCAGCCTGCCCCGCCTCCTCCTTCAAATCGT
ACTCCGGCAGGTCATTTGACCCGATCAGCTTGCGCACGGTGAAACAGAACTTCTTGAACTCTCCGGCGCT
GCCACTGCGTTCGTAGATCGTCTTGAACAACCATCTGGCTTCTGCCTTGCCTGCGGCGCGGCGTGCCAGG
CGGTAGAGAAAACGGCCGATGCCGGGATCGATCAAAAAGTAATCGGGGTGAACCGTCAGCACGTCCGGGT
TCTTGCCTTCTGTGATCTCGCGGTACATCCAATCAGCTAGCTCGATCTCGATGTACTCCGGCCGCCCGGT
TTCGCTCTTTACGATCTTGTAGCGGCTAATCAAGGCTTCACCCTCGGATACCGTCACCAGGCGGCCGTTC
TTGGCCTTCTTCGTACGCTGCATGGCAACGTGCGTGGTGTTTAACCGAATGCAGGTTTCTACCAGGTCGT
CTTTCTGCTTTCCGCCATCGGCTCGCCGGCAGAACTTGAGTACGTCCGCAACGTGTGGACGGAACACGCG
GCCGGGCTTGTCTCCCTTCCCTTCCCGGTATCGGTTCATGGATTCGGTTAGATGGGAAACCGCCATCAGT
ACCAGGTCGTAATCCCACACACTGGCCATGCCGGCCGGCCCTGCGGAAACCTCTACGTGCCCGTCTGGAA
GCTCGTAGCGGATCACCTCGCCAGCTCGTCGGTCACGCTTCGACAGACGGAAAACGGCCACGTCCATGAT
GCTGCGACTATCGCGGGTGCCCACGTCATAGAGCATCGGAACGAAAAAATCTGGTTGCTCGTCGCCCTTG
GGCGGCTTCCTAATCGACGGCGCACCGGCTGCCGGCGGTTGCCGGGATTCTTTGCGGATTCGATCAGCGG
CCGCTTGCCACGATTCACCGGGGCGTGCTTCTGCCTCGATGCGTTGCCGCTGGGCGGCCTGCGCGGCCTT
CAACTTCTCCACCAGGTCATCACCCAGCGCCGCGCCGATTTGTACCGGGCCGGATGGTTTGCGACCGCTC
ACGCCGATTCCTCGGGCTTGGGGGTTCCAGTGCCATTGCAGGGCCGGCAGGCAACCCAGCCGCTTACGCC
TGGCCAACCGCCCGTTCCTCCACACATGGGGCATTCCACGGCGTCGGTGCCTGGTTGTTCTTGATTTTCC
ATGCCGCCTCCTTTAGCCGCTAAAATTCATCTACTCATTTATTCATTTGCTCATTTACTCTGGTAGCTGC
GCGATGTATTCAGATAGCAGCTCGGTAATGGTCTTGCCTTGGCGTACCGCGTACATCTTCAGCTTGGTGT
GATCCTCCGCCGGCAACTGAAAGTTGACCCGCTTCATGGCTGGCGTGTCTGCCAGGCTGGCCAACGTTGC
AGCCTTGCTGCTGCGTGCGCTCGGACGGCCGGCACTTAGCGTGTTTGTGCTTTTGCTCATTTTCTCTTTA
CCTCATTAACTCAAATGAGTTTTGATTTAATTTCAGCGGCCAGCGCCTGGACCTCGCGGGCAGCGTCGCC
CTCGGGTTCTGATTCAAGAACGGTTGTGCCGGCGGCGGCAGTGCCTGGGTAGCTCACGCGCTGCGTGATA
CGGGACTCAAGAATGGGCAGCTCGTACCCGGCCAGCGCCTCGGCAACCTCACCGCCGATGCGCGTGCCTT
TGATCGCCCGCGACACGACAAAGGCCGCTTGTAGCCTTCCATCCGTGACCTCAATGCGCTGCTTAACCAG
CTCCACCAGGTCGGCGGTGGCCCATATGTCGTAAGGGCTTGGCTGCACCGGAATCAGCACGAAGTCGGCT
GCCTTGATCGCGGACACAGCCAAGTCCGCCGCCTGGGGCGCTCCGTCGATCACTACGAAGTCGCGCCGGC
CGATGGCCTTCACGTCGCGGTCAATCGTCGGGCGGTCGATGCCGACAACGGTTAGCGGTTGATCTTCCCG
CACGGCCGCCCAATCGCGGGCACTGCCCTGGGGATCGGAATCGACTAACAGAACATCGGCCCCGGCGAGT
TGCAGGGCGCGGGCTAGATGGGTTGCGATGGTCGTCTTGCCTGACCCGCCTTTCTGGTTAAGTACAGCGA
TAACCTTCATGCGTTCCCCTTGCGTATTTGTTTATTTACTCATCGCATCATATACGCAGCGACCGCATGA
CGCAAGCTGTTTTACTCAAATACACATCACCTTTTTAGACGGCGGCGCTCGGTTTCTTCAGCGGCCAAGC
TGGCCGGCCAGGCCGCCAGCTTGGCATCAGACAAACCGGCCAGGATTTCATGCAGCCGCACGGTTGAGAC
GTGCGCGGGCGGCTCGAACACGTACCCGGCCGCGATCATCTCCGCCTCGATCTCTTCGGTAATGAAAAAC
GGTTCGTCCTGGCCGTCCTGGTGCGGTTTCATGCTTGTTCCTCTTGGCGTTCATTCTCGGCGGCCGCCAG
GGCGTCGGCCTCGGTCAATGCGTCCTCACGGAAGGCACCGCGCCGCCTGGCCTCGGTGGGCGTCACTTCC
TCGCTGCGCTCAAGTGCGCGGTACAGGGTCGAGCGATGCACGCCAAGCAGTGCAGCCGCCTCTTTCACGG
TGCGGCCTTCCTGGTCGATCAGCTCGCGGGCGTGCGCGATCTGTGCCGGGGTGAGGGTAGGGCGGGGGCC
AAACTTCACGCCTCGGGCCTTGGCGGCCTCGCGCCCGCTCCGGGTGCGGTCGATGATTAGGGAACGCTCG
AACTCGGCAATGCCGGCGAACACGGTCAACACCATGCGGCCGGCCGGCGTGGTGGTGTCGGCCCACGGCT
CTGCCAGGCTACGCAGGCCCGCGCCGGCCTCCTGGATGCGCTCGGCAATGTCCAGTAGGTCGCGGGTGCT
GCGGGCCAGGCGGTCTAGCCTGGTCACTGTCACAACGTCGCCAGGGCGTAGGTGGTCAAGCATCCTGGCC
AGCTCCGGGCGGTCGCGCCTGGTGCCGGTGATCTTCTCGGAAAACAGCTTGGTGCAGCCGGCCGCGTGCA
GTTCGGCCCGTTGGTTGGTCAAGTCCTGGTCGTCGGTGCTGACGCGGGCATAGCCCAGCAGGCCAGCGGC
GGCGCTCTTGTTCATGGCGTAATGTCTCCGGTTCTAGTCGCAAGTATTCTACTTTATGCGACTAAAACAC
GCGACAAGAAAACGCCAGGAAAAGGGCAGGGCGGCAGCCTGTCGCGTAACTTAGGACTTGTGCGACATGT
CGTTTTCAGAAGACGGCTGCACTGAACGTCAGAAGCCGACTGCACTATAGCAGCGGAGGGGTTGGATCAA
AGTACTTTGATCCCGAGGGGAACCCTGTGGTTGGCATGCACATACAAATGGACGAACGGATAAACCTTTT
CACGCCCTTTTAAATATCCGATTATTCTAATAAACGCTCTTTTCTCTTAGGTTTACCCGCCAATATATCC
TGTCAAACACTGATAGTTTAAACTGAAGGCGGGAAACGACAATCTGATCCAAGCTCAAGCTGCTCTAGCA
TTCGCCATTCAGGCTGCGCAACTGTTGGGAAGGGCGATCGGTGCGGGCCTCTTCGCTATTACGCCAGCTG
GCGAAAGGGGGATGTGCTGCAAGGCGATTAAGTTGGGTAACGCCAGGGTTTTCCCAGTCACGACGTTGTA
AAACGACGGCCAGTGCCAAGCTTGCATGCCTGCAGGGATCTGGATTTTAGTACTGGATTTTGGTTTTAGG
AATTAGAAATTTTATTGATAGAAGTATTTTACAAATACAAATACATACTAAGGGTTTCTTATATGCTCAA
CACATGAGCGAAACCCTATAGGAACCCTAATTCCCTTATCTGGGAACTACTCACACATTATTATGGAGAA
AGCTTATTTTTCTGCACTACGCAGGGATATTTCACCGCCCATCCAGGGTTTTATTATTCCATCCTGCTCA
AGTAATAAAGCCCCCTGTTTGTCTATTCCGCGTGAAATGCCAAATATTTCTTTATCACCAATGATAAGTT
TCACTGGGCGATTAATAAAATTATCCAGCTTTTCCCAGCGCGACAGATAAGGTGCCAATCCTTCTTGTTC
GAAGAGTTCCAACGCAGCACGTAATTCACGTATTAGCATGGCCGCCAACGTATTACGATCGAGATTGATC
CCCGCTTCCTGCAGCGTGATCCACCCCTGATTAACGACACTCTCTTCAACACGGCGCATTGCCATGTTGA
TCCCGGCTCCAATGACTATTTGCGCCGCATCGCCAGTTTTGCCAGTCAGCTCCACCAGAATGCCTGCCAG
CTTGCGATCCTGCAGATAGAGGTCATTAGGCCATTTAACACGAACTTTATCTGCACCCAGCTTGCGTAAT
ACTTCCGCCATCACGATACCGATAACCAGACTTAAACCAATCGCCGCCGCCGGGCCTTGTTCCAGACGCC
AGAACATCGACAAATATAAGTTTGCGCCAAAAGGCGAAAACCATTTCCGACCCCGGCGACCACGGCCAGC
CTGCTGGTATTCTGCAATGCAAGCATCGCCCGATTTAAGCTCTCCGATACGATCAAGAAGGTACTGATTC
GTGGAGTCAATCACTGGCAGCACGGCTACACTACCGCCATCCAGCTGACCCAATATCTGTTTAGCATTAA
GTAACTGGATAGGCTCAGGCAGGCTGTATCCTTTACCCGGAACGGTAAAGACATCAACGCCCCAGTCACG
CAGTGTCTGAATGTGTTTATTAATAGCCGCCCGGCTCATTCCCAGCGTTTCACCCAACTGCTCGCCAGAG
TGAAATTCACCGTTCGCTAACAGGGCAATCAATTTCAGTGGCACGGTGTTATCCTTCATCTCGAGGTCAC
ACACGATTGGTTGAATATCATCAGCCTCAGCCATTTTTTATGAGCTGCAAACACACAAAAAGAGTTCAAT
ACAGTCAAATAAACCCTGATTGAATCAGAAATAGCTTTCTGTTCAACGTACGACACTACAAATCCTAAAG
TTTCGAAGAATCTATACACAAACTTCATCTAACCTTAAACAGTGTTCAGATTCAATCTAACATTGACAGT
GTTCAGATTCAATCTAACTTCAACAGTTCAGATTTCAATTCACATATACAAATCATTTCCCAGGTAACAT
GAACATGGATCTCTCCATCAAGGTCAAGCCAAATTCTGGTAGCTATAATCGAGCTAACTGATCGGTCAAC
TTAGATCGATTCTAGTAAAACCAAAAGATTTAGTGGAGGTTCACAGATCCAAATTAAACGATATCCAGAT
CTCAAGGAAATTGAGAAAACAAGATCGAGATCCAGCAAATAAAGTAGATCCAGAAAGTTCCTATTACCTT
GGAAAGAAAGAGCGGAAGAAGATGAGATTGAGGAAGATTCAAAACGGAGAATGAATCTCCTGGATTATCT
CTTACTTTCTCTCTTAGTCTTCTTCCTTGTTCTTCTCTGTCAAGTCGCCGGAGATTCAAAACGGCTGATG
AAAGTGAGGAGGACAACGAGACAATTCAAAGCGGAGAGGAAAATATATGAATTTATATAGGCGGGTTTAT
CTCTTACAACTTTATTTTCGGCCTTTCAAAAAAATAATTAAAATCGACAGACACGAATCATTTCGACCAC
AGGTAAAGATAACGTGACCTGGCTGTCAGACAGCCTTTTCCCTCGTGTTAACTAATTTTTAAACTAATTA
ATCATCTCAGCCCTTGGATTAGTTCTTTTGCTTTGATGGCTTCATGACTGTGACCTGCTCGATCCGCGTG
TTACATGACAGCTCCGTTTTTTTAGTGGTTAACTTAAACCGAGTCAATCCAGGCAACGTTAGTCGTCGTC
GTGGTTGGCTTGTTCAATTAGATTTCATACAATTCAACGTAATTTAATTCGTTTTCTATTAGAATTGTAT
CATAATTAATTCAGACCGTGAAAGAAAGTGTCTTTCATGATGTGTTTATGGATATTTATACAATAAGATA
CAATGTTTCATCATATTCACTATTCACGATTAGTATGTACATTAAATAATGGCTACTACTACATCCGAAC
TCGTCAAAACGATTCTGAATCAATTATACATATGCTGACTCTTGCATACATAAAAAATAGTTGTTTAAAT
TTTGTCTAACTAATGTTTGGTATAAGTATAATGTTGAGTTGAGATACCAATTACATCGAGTCTAGCCATT
TTGTCGTGCCATATTCGTCAAAACTTTCTTACATAATGATAACCTAGATCTAGATGAGATATGTATCAAT
GTATTTGAGATCATAATTAAGTTCGTTCTAAATTTTGTCCCTGCAGGTCCTGCTGAGCCTCGACATGTTG
TCGCAAAATTCGCCCTGGACCCGCCCAACGATTTGTCGTCACTGTCAAGGTTTGACCTGCACTTCATTTG
GGGCCCACATACACCAAAAAAATGCTGCATAATTCTCGGGGCAGCAAGTCGGTTACCCGGCCGCCGTGCT
GGACCGGGTTGAATGGTGCCCGTAACTTTCGGTAGAGCGGACGGCCAATACTCAACTTCAAGGAATCTCA
CCCATGCGCGCCGGCGGGGAACCGGAGTTCCCTTCAGTGAGCGTTATTAGTTCGCCGCTCGGTGTGTCGT
AGATACTAGCCCCTGGGGCACTTTTGAAATTTGAATAAGATTTATGTAATCAGTCTTTTAGGTTTGACCG
GTTCTGCCGCTTTTTTTAAAATTGGATTTGTAATAATAAAACGCAATTGTTTGTTATTGTGGCGCTCTAT
CATAGATGTCGCTATAAACCTATTCAGCACAATATATTGTTTTCATTTTAATATTGTACATATAAGTAGT
AGGGTACAATCAGTAAATTGAACGGAGAATATTATTCATAAAAATACGATAGTAACGGGTGATATATTCA
TTAGAATGAACCGAAACCGGCGGTAAGGATCTGAGCTACACATGCTCAGGTTTTTTACAACGTGCACAAC
AGAATTGAAAGCAAATATCATGCGATCATAGGCGTCTCGCATATCTCATTAAAGCAGGACTCTAGGGACT
AGTCCCGGGTCTTAATTAACTCTCTAGACTCACCTAGCACCACTTTGTACAAGAAAGCTGGGTCGGCGCG
CCAAGCTTCTACTACTAAGATCCACCAGTATCCTCATGCCATTCAATCTTCTGAGCTTCGAAGATATCGT
TAAGTCCACCAGCCATAGATCCCTCGAGGGCCTGGCCCGAGGTTTTCTTCCCGGGCTTTTCTCCGGAACC
GCCACCCAGCTCGCCGGTATGCGTACGCTGATGCCTCACCAGGCTACCGGAGGTGCTAAACGACTTCCCG
CATTCCGGGCAGGCGTAGGGTTTCTCGCCGGTATGGGTCCTCTGGTGACGCACAAGGTCATCGCTACGGC
TAAAGCTTTTACCGCATTCGGGACACGCATACGGTTTCTCGCCGGTATGCGTACGCTGATGCCTCACCAG
GCTACCGGAGGTGCTAAACGACTTCCCGCATTCCGGGCAGGCGTAGGGTTTCTCGCCGGTGGGTTCGAGG
GCCGCCTGGGCCTCGAGATCGATATCCTGCAGGATCCCGGTACCTGCTAGCTCGACCTTACGCTTCTTTT
TCGGAGGCTCAAGCTCGAGAGGTCCTTGGAAAAGAACCTCAAGGGATCCTTTGTCGTCATCGTCTTTGTA
GTCTTTGTCGTCATCGTCTTTGTAGTCTTTGTCGTCATCGTCTTTGTAGTCGGTACCAGCTTGGCGCGCC
CACCCTTAGGACTTATCTCCATCTTATCAACCAAAGTAGAGAGCTCTTCCTTGAGCTCGGTGTTGCGAGT
CTCACCACACAGAAGTCCATGCATCATTACTAATTCTTCAGGTGTCGCCTTCTTCAACAGTCCACGCAGA
AGCCTTGTGTCCCGGTCCAAAGAGGGATCTGAAGCCCCTCCTTTCTCTGTATCATCCTTTTCTCCTTCCT
TTATTGGTTCAGCACCAAACAGTTTCACTGCTTTTTGGTTCCAATACTCCTCCAATTGATGCTTTGGATC
AAGAGCCTCAACCACCTGTGCACAATGGTCAACTTTCAGTCCAAAACGCTAAAAAGTACATATGGAAATT
TGGTCATGTAGGCGAGTAAGAGAGATGCTCAAGGGGACTGAAACAGAAGATGGGAGCTTCTCTCATCCAG
CAAAGTAGAAGAAAAAAAAAAAAAAAAAAACTTTCCACCGCAAGAAGATTCAGGATATCATAGTTTTATG
GCTATGCATGAGAAATTGATTGTCACCTTAATTACGTGCGGGGAGAGAAATCCAAACATTTCAAGCCCAT
TTATACTCTCCAAAGGTTGTAAAGAGGTCAAAGAGCTAACTGGTTGATCACATTTCTTGATGATTTCGAG
TTTGAGCCTTTGTGTCACCATTTGCCAGCACTTTTCAGCAGATACATTCGAGAAATTCTCAGTGGGGTAA
TCTTCTACTGAGACCTGGAAATAATACTGATTGATCAGTAACTTACCACCTTCATGTGTTCTGCATGATA
AATAGATATTCAGTTATATTCTCGAAACCACTACGTAGTTAGTGTACCCTGAACAATGGACCAAGAAGCC
CTGCATCCAGAACCTCTGAGATGTAGTTGGTTAGGTTTGTTGGGTCAAGCACACTTAAGAACTTAACACG
GCTCTTGAACCCTGTAACATACAATCAAAAGCAAAAGTCTCAGAAGACATAAAAAATAAAATACTAAAGT
ATAAAGCTCATCCAAAATTCTCAATTCATCACCTTTTGGGTATATGGCCTGTTTACTGCACCACAGCTTT
TTAACAACGAGAGATCCAGAACTCAAAAGCTCAACAGAGAGACTTAACCTATTGGTTGCAGCATTTTGGT
CCTTCCCTCCTAAACAACCATCCACTTTCTTCGCCAGCTCGCTACACCCTACATCTGAAACTGAATGTGG
GTTTTGAGATTCAACCGAAATCTTCTTCTCATCAAACTTACCTCCCACACCAAGTTTTACATCCGTGACA
GCTGACTTATCAGTGATCCCATGTACATGATTTCTTTCGCTTTCATGACCATGGCGATTTACATCTGAAT
CACCATCTTGTTTCAACTGAACTTCCTTGTTTGAGGTTAGATCACTTTGTAAGCGTTCAGACACTAACTG
AAGATTGTTTTGTTCTCGCTGCTGTACTTTTGATGAACCACGGCTCTTTATACATGGGGCAGACTTGAGG
TAAGCATATTCTCTTGCTCTTGGATGCTGTGAAGGATACTGGTCACGACATTTACTTGCCCATAGGTCTA
TGGCATCAAGATCCCCTTCTAGAGCTCTGACCAGTGCCCATAACTCATCCAAGGTGTGGCGAATTAGGAT
ATATCTATCCTTACTTTCACATGAACACAGATCCTTAGCGTGGATAAGACATGCAAACCGGTTGGGGGAA
CACTTGCAGCTTGAAGCAGACATATGCAAATCATAGAAGCACAAGAAGCACTCCCGTTCTCTCTTATTGT
CGAAATCACCCTCCATCTTTCGCAAGCTAAAACCATCTTGAAGGTGATTTAGTCTTTCTTCTTCCATCTG
CACACGCTTCTGCTAACCACAGCTATGTTAGTGCCATTGAAGATGTTTGTTTCAATCTTATCAAAAATCA
GGTAGACTAGTACACTATTACTTCAGAGGATAGTTGTCAATCTATGAAATGTAACATATAGCCTATGCTT
TTTTGAGTGTGTATTGTACATGCATGCACACAGAAAAAAGAACAGAGAACCAAAATTACCTTGACTGCCT
TCGTAAGCAATCCATCCTCACTACAAACCCTTTTCCATCTCGCAATCACAGGAGTCTTCTTCTTTGAAAG
TGAAAGCTCCCAGAGGCAATAAGTAGCTTCCATAGCAGCTCCAAGAAGCAGCTTGTCATGTGACAATGAA
CTCTTTCGCCGCTGCTTGCTATAGCCTTCCACTGCATTCTGTCCATGAACCAGCCAATCAACTGGTGCAA
CATTTACTGCTTCCGCACAGTTGAAACCACAATTAAACCCAGAATGATAGGCCTTAGGGAAGGTTAGAAT
GAATTCTCCACTGCGCTGGACAGCTCGATAGACAGGTACTCCCTCCTCTTTTAAGATTCTTGGAGATAAC
TGAGTGACCTGATAACAATAGGAGGTGCAGAGTGAGATACATATTATCTTAACCAAAAGACAGCTCTCGC
CATATCATCTCCAAAATTACACACGTAAGGAGTTCTAATTAATCAGCAGAGCTTGAAATGAAAAACGAAT
TGGGAGAAACTTTCACCAGTTGATGTAGCAAGTCAGGCTGTTCTTCAAACAAATCTGGAAGACGCTTTTT
CATTACATTTTCAAAAGACTCAGCATGGTTTCCAGGGATCCCATACCAAACTTTTGGATCACCTGTGTGT
AAGTAGTTCATGGAATAAAGGTGATGATCTTCAACATGCTGTTTCAAACAAAGTAAGGGGGTAAATAGCA
GATGGTTAGTACATAGCTCCTAGAAAGCACACAAAAAATGCATCAATTCCATAACTTTGGTCCCAAAGGC
ATGACATCCTTTAAGTAATAAAATTTTGATTCAATAACAGGTTTTAATAGAACTCCATCAGCTTTTTTTC
AGCAACATATAATTTCCAGGAAATATCAAAAGATTATTCATGCGATTCAGTAATTAGCAAGAGTCTACCC
TAAGAAAATGAAACTTACCCAACAAAAAGTTGAAAAGCACATTCCAACATAAAGCCATGGCACAATGACT
CCTGAGATATCGCAGCTCTCAAAAGCTAGAACTGATCCGGGCAGACGGGACAAATTATTTAGGTTCCAAC
CACATTGAGAGTATTGATCTGCTTCACTTATAGGATACCCCGGTTTATACTTTGGGAAACCACTTCCAAA
TTTCTTTGTTTCCAAGTCAGCTCCATAGTACACCTGTCATAGGACCAAAAACAAGAGTAGCAAGTTCGAA
GAACATCAAATTCAAATAAATGCAAAAGAAAATGGTGAAACCAAGAAAGACACAAATAGTTGATATGTCA
TTATATTGCTGCATGTACATACCTCTACTTCATCAGTTGCCTGCTCCACTATCCGCCAATATTCACCTTC
AAGGTCCTTAACCTTAGGTTTAAATTTCTTATTTTCAGACGCTTTGGAACCAGGATGATCCTCTGACTGA
AAATAGCATTCCTTAAAGTATTCATCATACTTCTGAAATTCTTCCAGGGTAAAATCTGGCCCAGTCTGAA
AACCAAATTTTCCTTCACTATCACTAGAGCCAGAGGAAGCCGTATCACAGCCTGAATCTCTTTTTCTTCT
TGTGTATCCAATTTTAGAGATTCTTCTCCGTTTTCTCTTCTTGGTTTTAGTAGATTTTTTAATCGGTTCT
CGGTTTTGAAGCAAGTCAATGAACTGAATCCGGGTGGGAAATTTAGAATTCTCCCATATTTTTTTCTCCT
TCAGAGGGCAAGGGGGCCTCCATGCAACAGGCGGCACAATTCGACATATGCCATATGATTCTGCTTTAGA
GCGCAACTTCTCTATGTAACCAAGTGGATCATCAAAATCCTGACCATGAAGCAGTATCATAAGGATCAAA
ATTTTCAGATAAGATAACAATTTAACTACCAAGACAGAACCAAAATTGCAACTCGAGTATTTTAAATACC
TCATTAGTGGGATAAAAGATGGGAGCGTCATCAACCAAAGGCCTGCAAGCTTCTGATGGATTCCACCTAG
CAGTTATCTTCAAATACGCAACAAAACGATATCATTCATGAATCAGATTCATCTGCTCTTGGACAATCAG
ATAGCTAACACAACAAACAATCTAATAAGATCCAGATGAGATTGCTAAATTCTTAAGACCCAAGTAAATA
GATTTTGCTTAATCTAAAACAAATACAATAAGAACGACTCTCAGAAAGATGAGATCTTTGAAGGAAGATA
CTGATAAGCAAAAGCCACGAACTTAATTAAAACTAGAATTGATTGGATTTTCAGACTCAAACGGGTTTAG
CACATAGATAAGCCATCAACCTCTTTACCCAACCAATACTTTGCTAGAAACCCAATTAACTTACTTTAGG
ACTAGAAGGAGTAGAGTCAGGTTCAAGACTACTCTCTCCTTTAATCGATTGTTTCTCAGAATCTTCCTGC
AAGAAATAAACACAATTCCACATTCAGAAACTGCAACAGTGCTAATTGAATCTAGCAAACATGCAAATTA
GAGGTTACAAATGGAGGAGAAAGCAAAAAACACAAATCAAAGAAGCAAAAGGATAAAGATGAGAAACCTC
CATAGCCACAGACTCTGCTAGAGATGCAAGCTGATCCATTTACAGTGAGATTAAGTTCACAAAGATCGAT
ACTTTTAACCCGTGACCTAAGGAAGAACAAAGATCTGTTAAATAAAAAACAAACCCTTACTTGATGAAAT
GCAGTGCCGTTTTCGAAACCCTAAAAAAACCCAGAACGCATATAGATTTGTGTCTGGAAATAGAGAGTGA
GATGATAAGTGTACCTTCGTGAAGGGGCCAAGATTCGGAACAAAAGCTTTTCCCAAGATTGAATTTGACT
CTCGAATTTTATTTGTAACGTATAGTATAAATCTAAAACCTTTTGGTTAAATATCTGTGAAAGAGGTTTT
TTTTTTTCTTTCCTTCTTTGATGAGTTAAGAAAAAAAAAACTTAGAGAAGAATTTATTAGGTTAACGATT
AAAGCAAGTAGATTTCTTGGAGTCCGATCTAAGAAAAGGGTTTAGAACATAAAAAGAAGAAGCCGCCAAA
TGTGATTTTGTTTTGTAATAAAATCTTCAATCCATTTATACCAAATAAAATTCAGTAGTTTTATAAACAG
AAAATTAAAAAAAAAAAAAACTGAATTAATCTTCAAATTAAGTAGTTTTGTTGATTTGTATATCTGAACT
AAATTAAACAGTTATACTATTTACACTTCATTTTTACTAACCAAAAAGAAAAGGATTTCAATAGTTATGA
TTATTGATTCACATTTATTAGAGACAGTAGGATCATTATTTACAACACAAAAATTAAGTTGTATGGGAAC
TACAATGCGATAGAACTAATACTGATTTGTTTTTTAGTCGGTTGATATAATTCATTTTAATGTAAAAAAC
TAACAATTGATTAGAATTATATTTCCATAAATAGAAGAAGTAGTTGAGAAATAAAAGGTATAAATTATCT
TGAATTGGTCTTATCTAATCATCTATTGTAGATTTTTCTCATTGTTTCAATGTACTATATACTTTGTGAA
TTTTTTTTTGTCATTTTAGAATTATATAAAAAGATAAGAGAGAAATGAAAACTTGAATACAAATGTGAAA
GTGATAGAACAAAGGAGTGCATTACACAATTTGCTAGTGACTTGAGAGACAAACACACAAAGTAAGCCAC
AACATCTATAAAATGGTCACACACATGTTGCTGAATTTTTGGCCACGATGTTTTAGACGACGGAGGTTGT
GGTGGCGGTGGTGGAGAAGTTTTTAGAATTGATTAAGAGGCGGGAAATAGAGACGGCGGACACGAGGAGC
ATTAGAATGACTCCGGCGAATGCTGCGATGATTGCTCCTGCGCCGTGATCACAGTAAGTGGTGAACCTGT
CGCAGACTTTGTTCCACTTGGCGTGCTTGTTTCCGTTCTTCCCTAGCTCTGCCACGAACACCGCCGCGTT
TGCAGCCGCAGATACTAGTGTTGCGTTTAGCTTTTTTTCCAACGTTTTTTTAGATTATCAAGAAACCGTT
TAGCTTTTTTTCCAAACGTTCAAACTAATTCAATTGAAATCAAACCAGTAAATTGATTTGAAAACCAATG
TTTATACCATGTCAAGAATGGCGATAGAGAGGAGACGAAGACCTTTGTACTCCAGTTTCCGGCTGAAAAT
CTGAACCACAATCATCAACAAGTTGTGGAAGCTCACCATTACATTAGCTATAACAAAGAACCTGTAAAAC
CAAGAATCAATGTTAATAACTCAAAAACATTTTGCTTTCAATATGTATCGAATCGATTTCGTATAGGGTT
TTACTCGCTTACACAAAAGCCGGTGTGTGCTGAAACTTAGCGGTTAAAGTGGCTTTAATAGGAACAGTAC
CAATGGTGGCCACAACCAAGGTCTTTGTCTCTTTGTTTAGTGACATTACAATGGCTGCAGCTAAAGTAGC
CATGAATGCAAATATTCTCAGCCCCAAGAGTAGTTTCCAGCTCTTTGTGGTACCACCAGCCACCACAATC
TTCTCTCTGGCCATGGTGGGTGAAGGGGGCGGCCGCGGAGCCTGCTTTTTTGTACAAACTTGTTGATGAT
CCCGGGCCCGCGGTACCGTCGACTGCAGAATTCAATTCTGAGATTTTTCAAATCAGTGCGCAAGACGTGA
CGTAAGTATCCGAGTCAGTTTTTATTTTTCTACTAATTTGGTCGTTTATTTCGGCGTGTAGGACATGGCA
ACCGGGCCTGAATTTCGCGGGTATTCTGTTTCTATTCCAACTTTTTCTTGATCCGCAGCCATTAACGACT
TTTGAATAGATACGCTGACACGCCAAGCCTCGCTAGTCAAAAGTGTACCAAACAACGCTTTACAGCAAGA
ACGGAATGCGCGTGACGCTCGCGGTGACGCCATTTCGCCTTTTCAGAAATGGATAAATAGCCTTGCTTCC
TATTATATCTTCCCAAATTACCAATACATTACACTAGCATCTGAATTTCATAACCAATCTCGATACACCA
AATCGAATCGATGAGCCCAGAACGACGCCCGGCCGACATCCGCCGTGCCACCGAGGCGGACATGCCGGCG
GTCTGCACCATCGTCAACCACTACATCGAGACAAGCACGGTCAACTTCCGTACCGAGCCGCAGGAACCGC
AGGAGTGGACGGACGACCTCGTCCGTCTGCGGGAGCGCTATCCCTGGCTCGTCGCCGAGGTGGACGGCGA
GGTCGCCGGCATCGCCTACGCGGGCCCCTGGAAGGCACGCAACGCCTACGACTGGACGGCCGAGTCGACC
GTGTACGTCTCCCCCCGCCACCAGCGGACGGGACTGGGCTCCACGCTCTACACCCACCTGCTGAAGTCCC
TGGAGGCACAGGGCTTCAAGAGCGTGGTCGCTGTCATCGGGCTGCCCAACGACCCGAGCGTGCGCATGCA
CGAGGCGCTCGGATATGCCCCCCGCGGCATGCTGCGGGCGGCCGGCTTCAAGCACGGGAACTGGCATGAC
GTGGGTTTCTGGCAGCTGGACTTCAGCCTGCCGGTACCGCCCCGTCCGGTCCTGCCCGTCACCGAGATTT
GACTGCAGAATCTTGGACTCCCATGTTGGCAAAGGCAACCAAACAAACAATGAATGATCCGCTCCTGCAT
ATGGGGCGGTTTGAGTATTTCAACTGCCATTTGGGCTGAATTGAAGACATGCTCCTGTCAGAAATTCCGT
GATCTTACTCAATATTCAGTAATCTCGGCCAATATCCTAAATGTGCGTGGCTTTATCTGTCTTTGTATTG
TTTCATCAATTCATGTAACGTTTGCTTTTCTTATGAATTTTCAAATAAATTATCAGATCCGAGCTCGAAT
TAATTCGGCGTTAATTCAGTACATTAAAAACGTCCGCAATGTGTTATTAAGTTGTCTAAGCGTCAATTTG
TTTACACCACAATATATCCTGCCACCAGCCAGCCAACAGCTCCCCGACCGGCAGCTCGGCACAAAATCAC
CACTCGATACAGGCAGCCCATCAGTCCGGGACGGCGTCAGCGGGAGAGCCGTTGTAAGGCGGCAGACTTT
GCTCATGTTACCGATGCTATTCGGAAGAACGGCAACTAAGCTGCCGGGTTTGAAACACGGATGATCTCGC
GGAGGGTAGCATGTTGATTGTAACGATGACAGAGCGTTGCTGCCTGTGATCACCGCGGTTTCAAAATCGG
CTCCGTCGATACTATGTTATACGCCAACTTTGAAAACAACTTTGAAAAAGCTGTTTTCTGGTATTTAAGG
TTTTAGAATGCAAGGAACAGTGAATTGGAGTTCGTCTTGTTATAATTAGCTTCTTGGGGTATCTTTAAAT
ACTGTAGAAAAGAGGAAGGAAATAATAAATGGCTAAAATGAGAATATCACCGGAATTGAAAAAACTGATC
GAAAAATACCGCTGCGTAAAAGATACGGAAGGAATGTCTCCTGCTAAGGTATATAAGCTGGTGGGAGAAA
ATGAAAACCTATATTTAAAAATGACGGACAGCCGGTATAAAGGGACCACCTATGATGTGGAACGGGAAAA
GGACATGATGCTATGGCTGGAAGGAAAGCTGCCTGTTCCAAAGGTCCTGCACTTTGAACGGCATGATGGC
TGGAGCAATCTGCTCATGAGTGAGGCCGATGGCGTCCTTTGCTCGGAAGAGTATGAAGATGAACAAAGCC
CTGAAAAGATTATCGAGCTGTATGCGGAGTGCATCAGGCTCTTTCACTCCATCGACATATCGGATTGTCC
CTATACGAATAGCTTAGACAGCCGCTTAGCCGAATTGGATTACTTACTGAATAACGATCTGGCCGATGTG
GATTGCGAAAACTGGGAAGAAGACACTCCATTTAAAGATCCGCGCGAGCTGTATGATTTTTTAAAGACGG
AAAAGCCCGAAGAGGAACTTGTCTTTTCCCACGGCGACCTGGGAGACAGCAACATCTTTGTGAAAGATGG
CAAAGTAAGTGGCTTTATTGATCTTGGGAGAAGCGGCAGGGCGGACAAGTGGTATGACATTGCCTTCTGC
GTCCGGTCGATCAGGGAGGATATCGGGGAAGAACAGTATGTCGAGCTATTTTTTGACTTACTGGGGATCA
AGCCTGATTGGGAGAAAATAAAATATTATATTTTACTGGATGAATTGTTTTAGTACCTAGAATGCATGAC
CAAAATCCCTTAACGCTGAGAGATCCCCTCATAATTTCCCCAAAGCGTAACCATGTGTGAATAAATTTTG
AGCTAGTAGGGTTGCAGCCACGAGTAAGTCTTCCCTTGTTATTGTGTAGCCAGAATGCCGCAAAACTTCC
ATGCCTAAGCGAACTGTTGAGAGTACGTTTCGATTTCTGACTGTGTTAGCCTGGAAGTGCTTGTCCCAAC
CTTGTTTCTGAGCATGAACGCCCGCAAGCCAACATGTTAGTTGAAGCATCAGGGCGATTAGCAGCATGAT
ATCAAAACGCTCTGAGCTGCTCGTTCGGCTATGGCGTAGGCCTAGTCCGTAGGCAGGACTTTTCAAGTCT
CGGAAGGTTTCTTCAATCTGCATTCGCTTCGAATAGATATTAACAAGTTGTTTGGGTGTTCGAATTTCAA
CAGGTAAGTTAGTTGCTAGAATCCATGGCTCCTTTGCCGACGCTGAGTAGATTTTAGGTGACGGGTGGTG
ACAATGAGTCCGTGTCGAGCGCTGATTTTTTCGGCCTTTAGAGCGAGATTTATACAATAGAATTTGGCAT
GAGATTGGATTGCTTTTAGTCAGCCTCTTATAGCCTAAAGTCTTTGAGTGACTAGATGACATATCATGTA
AGTTGCTGATAGGTTTCCAGTTTTCCGCTCCTAGGTCTGCATATTGTACTTTTCCTCTTACTCGACTTAA
CCAGTACCAACCCAGCTTCTCAACGGATTTATACCATGGCACTTTAAAGCCAGCATCACTGACAATGAGC
GGTGTGGTGTTACTCGGTAGAATGCTCGCAAGGTCGGCTAGAAATTGGTCATGAGCTTTCTTTGAACATT
GCTCTGAAAGCGGGAACGCTTTCTCATAAAGAGTAACAGAACGACCGTGTAGTGCGACTGAAGCTCGCAA
TACCATAAGCCGTTTTTGCTCACGGATATCAGACCAGTCAACAAGTACAATGGGCATCGTATTGCCCGAA
CAGATAAAGCTAGCATGCCAACGGTATACAGCGAGTCGCTCTTTGTGGAGGTGACGATTACCTAACAATC
GGTCGATTCGTTTGATGTTATGTTTTGTTCTCGCTTTGGTTGGCAGGTTACGGCCAAGTTCGGTAAGAGT
GAGAGTTTTACAGTCAAGTAAGGCGTGGCAAGCCAACGTTAAGCTGTTGAGTCGTTTTAAGTGTAATTCG
GGGCAGAATTGGTAAAGAGAGTCGTGTAAAATATCGAGTTCGCACATTTTGTTGTCTGATTATTGATTTT
TGGCGAAACCATTTGATCATATGACAAGATGTGTATCTACCTTAACTTAATGATTTTGATAAAAATCATT
AGGGGATTCATCAGCCCTTAACGTGAGTTTTCGTTCCACTGAGCGTCAGACCCCGTAGAAAAGATCAAAG
GATCTTC
Features (pLannotate 1.2.2; 28 found; start..end, strand, type, name):
      1..589     +  rep_origin     ori: high-copy-number ColE1/pMB1/pBR322/pUC origin of replication
    775..915     -  misc_feature   bom: basis of mobility region from pBR322
   1017..1056    -  CDS            rop (fragment): Rop protein, which maintains plasmids at low copy number; rop
   1259..1453    -  rep_origin     pVS1 oriV: origin of replication for the Pseudomonas plasmid pVS1 (Heeb et al., 2000)
   1519..2592    -  CDS            pVS1 RepA: replication protein from the Pseudomonas plasmid pVS1 (Heeb et al., 2000)
   3021..3650    -  CDS            pVS1 StaA: stability protein from the Pseudomonas plasmid pVS1 (Heeb et al., 2000)
   4210..4611    -  CDS            Y4CG_SINFN (fragment): Protein inferred from homology: Swiss-Prot protein existence level 3. From Sinorhizobium fredii (strain NBRC 101917 / NGR234).
   4951..4975    -  misc_feature   RB T-DNA repeat: right border repeat from nopaline C58 T-DNA
   5041..5195    -  CDS            lacZα (fragment): LacZα fragment of β-galactosidase; lacZ fragment
   5198..5216    -  misc_feature   MCS (fragment): pUC18/19 multiple cloning site
   5217..5391    -  polyA_signal   CaMV poly(A) signal: cauliflower mosaic virus polyadenylation signal
   5397..6359    -  CDS            birA: BIRA_ECOLI - Also known as bioR, dhbB. Experimental evidence at protein level: Swiss-Prot protein existence level 1. Acts both as a biotin--[acetyl-CoA-carboxylase] ligase and a biotin-operon repressor. In the presence of ATP, BirA activates biotin to form the BirA-biotinyl-5'-adenylate (BirA-bio-5'-AMP or holoBirA) complex. HoloBirA can either transfer the biotinyl moiety to the biotin carboxyl carrier protein (BCCP) subunit of acetyl-CoA carboxylase, or bind to the biotin operator site and inhibit transcription of the operon. From Escherichia coli (strain K12).
   7820..8527    -  terminator     OCS terminator: octopine synthase terminator
   8579..8603    +  protein_bind   attB2: mutant version of attB; recombination site for the Gateway® BP reaction BP Clonase™
   8937..9023    -  CDS            Znf48 (fragment): ZNF48_MOUSE - Also known as Zfp48, Zfp553, Znf553. Experimental evidence at protein level: Swiss-Prot protein existence level 1. May be involved in transcriptional regulation. From Mus musculus (Mouse).
   9248..10174   -  CDS            JMJ14 (fragment): JMJ14_ARATH - Also known as JMJ4, PKDM7B. Experimental evidence at protein level: Swiss-Prot protein existence level 1. Transcriptional repressor (PubMed:25578968). Histone demethylase that demethylates 'Lys-4' (H3K4me) of histone H3 with a higher activity for H3K4me3 and H3K4me2 than H3K4me1. No activity on H3K9me3/2, H3K36me3/2 and H3K27me3/2. Represses FT and TSF expression to inhibit the floral transition. Binds around the transcription start site of the FT locus. Involved in the DRM2-mediated maintenance of DNA methylation, but not required for the de novo DNA methylation. Required for de
  10236..11072   -  CDS            JMJ14 (fragment): JMJ14_ARATH - Also known as JMJ4, PKDM7B. Experimental evidence at protein level: Swiss-Prot protein existence level 1. Transcriptional repressor (PubMed:25578968). Histone demethylase that demethylates 'Lys-4' (H3K4me) of histone H3 with a higher activity for H3K4me3 and H3K4me2 than H3K4me1. No activity on H3K9me3/2, H3K36me3/2 and H3K27me3/2. Represses FT and TSF expression to inhibit the floral transition. Binds around the transcription start site of the FT locus. Involved in the DRM2-mediated maintenance of DNA methylation, but not required for the de novo DNA methylation. Required for de
  11263..13062   -  CDS            JMJ14 (fragment): JMJ14_ARATH - Also known as JMJ4, PKDM7B. Experimental evidence at protein level: Swiss-Prot protein existence level 1. Transcriptional repressor (PubMed:25578968). Histone demethylase that demethylates 'Lys-4' (H3K4me) of histone H3 with a higher activity for H3K4me3 and H3K4me2 than H3K4me1. No activity on H3K9me3/2, H3K36me3/2 and H3K27me3/2. Represses FT and TSF expression to inhibit the floral transition. Binds around the transcription start site of the FT locus. Involved in the DRM2-mediated maintenance of DNA methylation, but not required for the de novo DNA methylation. Required for de
  14966..15460   -  CDS            CSPLW_ARATH (fragment): Experimental evidence at protein level: Swiss-Prot protein existence level 1. From Arabidopsis thaliana (Mouse-ear cress).
  15552..15764   -  CDS            CSPLW_ARATH (fragment): Experimental evidence at protein level: Swiss-Prot protein existence level 1. From Arabidopsis thaliana (Mouse-ear cress).
  15789..15813   -  protein_bind   attB1: mutant version of attB; recombination site for the Gateway® BP reaction BP Clonase™
  15818..15853   -  misc_feature   MCS (fragment): multiple cloning site
  15865..16245   +  promoter       MAS promoter: mannopine synthase promoter (Velten et al., 1984)
  16251..16799   +  CDS            bar: PAT_STRHY - Experimental evidence at protein level: Swiss-Prot protein existence level 1. Inactivates phosphinothricin (PPT) by transfer of an acetyl group from acetyl CoA. Can also acetylate demethylphosphinothricin but not PTT or glutamate. This enzyme is an effector of phosphinothricin tripeptide (PTT or bialaphos) resistance. From Streptomyces hygroscopicus. Introduced by genetic manipulation and expressed in glufosinate-tolerant maize by Dekalb Genetics.
  16812..17064   +  terminator     MAS terminator: mannopine synthase terminator
  17150..17174   -  misc_feature   LB T-DNA repeat: left border repeat from nopaline C58 T-DNA
  17599..18393   +  CDS            KanR: aminoglycoside phosphotransferase; aphA-3; confers resistance to kanamycin
  19639..19708   +  ncRNA          RNA-OUT: Accession: RF00240 - RNA-OUT
