[The description below was written by a language model from this plasmid's Addgene catalogue record and pLannotate feature annotations shown in this document.]
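Description:
pEG302-JMJ14-ZF is a plant binary T-DNA vector of about 19.8 kb built on the Gateway-compatible pEG302 (pEarleyGate-type) backbone. It is designed to express a fusion of the Arabidopsis histone demethylase JMJ14 to the artificial zinc finger ZF108, which targets the FWA gene. A high-copy ColE1/pUC-type origin with a pBR322 bom site serves for replication in E. coli. The pVS1 oriV, RepA and StaA functions typically support replication and stable maintenance in Agrobacterium. Bacterial selection is by kanamycin (aphA-3). Between the nopaline-type left and right border repeats, a bar gene flanked by the mannopine synthase promoter and terminator gives Basta (phosphinothricin) resistance for selecting transformed plants.

The payload lies between attB1 and attB2 sites, consistent with insertion by Gateway recombination. JMJ14 is annotated as three separate fragments with gaps, which suggests a genomic, intron-containing copy rather than a cDNA. Upstream of these, fragments of another Arabidopsis protein (CSPLW) are detected, perhaps from flanking genomic sequence. No promoter is annotated for the fusion, so expression may rely on native upstream sequence, but the record does not state this. A short zinc finger-like match downstream of JMJ14 probably marks the ZF108 array, and the OCS terminator follows attB2. A birA biotin ligase coding sequence with a CaMV poly(A) signal also sits in the T-DNA, though its promoter is not annotated.

JMJ14 removes H3K4 methylation and acts as a transcriptional repressor. Tethering it to FWA tests targeted gene silencing, as part of a screen of repression effectors in Arabidopsis.
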