Addgene plasmid #200913: pEG302-JMJ14-ZF
Purpose: Express JMJ14-ZF108 in Arabidopsis target FWA gene
Depositing lab: Steven Jacobsen. Depositing organization: University of California, Los Angeles (UCLA). Publication: A gene silencing screen uncovers diverse tools for targeted gene repression in Arabidopsis. Wang M, Zhong Z, Gallego-Bartolome J, Li Z, Feng S, Kuo HY, Kan RL, Lam H, Richey JC, Tang L, Zhou J, Liu M, Jami-Alahmadi Y, Wohlschlegel J, Jacobsen SE. Nat Plants. 2023 Mar 6. doi: 10.1038/s41477-023-01362-8. PubMed 36879017.
Backbone
  Vector backbone: pEG302
  Vector type: Plant Expression
  Selectable markers: Basta
Growth in bacteria
  Bacterial resistance: Kanamycin, 50 μg/mL
  Growth temperature: 37°C
  Growth strain: DH5alpha
  Copy number: High Copy
Gene/Insert
  Gene/Insert name: JMJ14
Terms and licenses: Academic/Nonprofit Terms; Industry Terms: Not Available to Industry
How to cite: pEG302-JMJ14-ZF was a gift from Steven Jacobsen (Addgene plasmid # 200913 ; http://n2t.net/addgene:200913 ; RRID:Addgene_200913)
